>Addgene plasmid #111578 | pET30-ARH3-His-Sumo-HA | addgene full sequence | sequence record 216916 | Addgene NGS Result
AACGCCAGCAACGCGGCCTTTTTACGGTTCCTGGCCTTTTGCTGGCCTTTTGCTCACATGTTCTTTCCTG
CGTTATCCCCTGATTCTGTGGATAACCGTATTACCGCCTTTGAGTGAGCTGATACCGCTCGCCGCAGCCG
AACGACCGAGCGCAGCGAGTCAGTGAGCGAGGAAGCGGAAGAGCGCCTGATGCGGTATTTTCTCCTTACG
CATCTGTGCGGTATTTCACACCGCAATGGTGCACTCTCAGTACAATCTGCTCTGATGCCGCATAGTTAAG
CCAGTATACACTCCGCTATCGCTACGTGACTGGGTCATGGCTGCGCCCCGACACCCGCCAACACCCGCTG
ACGCGCCCTGACGGGCTTGTCTGCTCCCGGCATCCGCTTACAGACAAGCTGTGACCGTCTCCGGGAGCTG
CATGTGTCAGAGGTTTTCACCGTCATCACCGAAACGCGCGAGGCAGCTGCGGTAAAGCTCATCAGCGTGG
TCGTGAAGCGATTCACAGATGTCTGCCTGTTCATCCGCGTCCAGCTCGTTGAGTTTCTCCAGAAGCGTTA
ATGTCTGGCTTCTGATAAAGCGGGCCATGTTAAGGGCGGTTTTTTCCTGTTTGGTCACTGATGCCTCCGT
GTAAGGGGGATTTCTGTTCATGGGGGTAATGATACCGATGAAACGAGAGAGGATGCTCACGATACGGGTT
ACTGATGATGAACATGCCCGGTTACTGGAACGTTGTGAGGGTAAACAACTGGCGGTATGGATGCGGCGGG
ACCAGAGAAAAATCACTCAGGGTCAATGCCAGCGCTTCGTTAATACAGATGTAGGTGTTCCACAGGGTAG
CCAGCAGCATCCTGCGATGCAGATCCGGAACATAATGGTGCAGGGCGCTGACTTCCGCGTTTCCAGACTT
TACGAAACACGGAAACCGAAGACCATTCATGTTGTTGCTCAGGTCGCAGACGTTTTGCAGCAGCAGTCGC
TTCACGTTCGCTCGCGTATCGGTGATTCATTCTGCTAACCAGTAAGGCAACCCCGCCAGCCTAGCCGGGT
CCTCAACGACAGGAGCACGATCATGCGCACCCGTGGGGCCGCCATGCCGGCGATAATGGCCTGCTTCTCG
CCGAAACGTTTGGTGGCGGGACCAGTGACGAAGGCTTGAGCGAGGGCGTGCAAGATTCCGAATACCGCAA
GCGACAGGCCGATCATCGTCGCGCTCCAGCGAAAGCGGTCCTCGCCGAAAATGACCCAGAGCGCTGCCGG
CACCTGTCCTACGAGTTGCATGATAAAGAAGACAGTCATAAGTGCGGCGACGATAGTCATGCCCCGCGCC
CACCGGAAGGAGCTGACTGGGTTGAAGGCTCTCAAGGGCATCGGTCGAGATCCCGGTGCCTAATGAGTGA
GCTAACTTACATTAATTGCGTTGCGCTCACTGCCCGCTTTCCAGTCGGGAAACCTGTCGTGCCAGCTGCA
TTAATGAATCGGCCAACGCGCGGGGAGAGGCGGTTTGCGTATTGGGCGCCAGGGTGGTTTTTCTTTTCAC
CAGTGAGACGGGCAACAGCTGATTGCCCTTCACCGCCTGGCCCTGAGAGAGTTGCAGCAAGCGGTCCACG
CTGGTTTGCCCCAGCAGGCGAAAATCCTGTTTGATGGTGGTTAACGGCGGGATATAACATGAGCTGTCTT
CGGTATCGTCGTATCCCACTACCGAGATGTCCGCACCAACGCGCAGCCCGGACTCGGTAATGGCGCGCAT
TGCGCCCAGCGCCATCTGATCGTTGGCAACCAGCATCGCAGTGGGAACGATGCCCTCATTCAGCATTTGC
ATGGTTTGTTGAAAACCGGACATGGCACTCCAGTCGCCTTCCCGTTCCGCTATCGGCTGAATTTGATTGC
GAGTGAGATATTTATGCCAGCCAGCCAGACGCAGACGCGCCGAGACAGAACTTAATGGGCCCGCTAACAG
CGCGATTTGCTGGTGACCCAATGCGACCAGATGCTCCACGCCCAGTCGCGTACCGTCTTCATGGGAGAAA
ATAATACTGTTGATGGGTGTCTGGTCAGAGACATCAAGAAATAACGCCGGAACATTAGTGCAGGCAGCTT
CCACAGCAATGGCATCCTGGTCATCCAGCGGATAGTTAATGATCAGCCCACTGACGCGTTGCGCGAGAAG
ATTGTGCACCGCCGCTTTACAGGCTTCGACGCCGCTTCGTTCTACCATCGACACCACCACGCTGGCACCC
AGTTGATCGGCGCGAGATTTAATCGCCGCGACAATTTGCGACGGCGCGTGCAGGGCCAGACTGGAGGTGG
CAACGCCAATCAGCAACGACTGTTTGCCCGCCAGTTGTTGTGCCACGCGGTTGGGAATGTAATTCAGCTC
CGCCATCGCCGCTTCCACTTTTTCCCGCGTTTTCGCAGAAACGTGGCTGGCCTGGTTCACCACGCGGGAA
ACGGTCTGATAAGAGACACCGGCATACTCTGCGACATCGTATAACGTTACTGGTTTCACATTCACCACCC
TGAATTGACTCTCTTCCGGGCGCTATCATGCCATACCGCGAAAGGTTTTGCGCCATTCGATGGTGTCCGG
GATCTCGACGCTCTCCCTTATGCGACTCCTGCATTAGGAAGCAGCCCAGTAGTAGGTTGAGGCCGTTGAG
CACCGCCGCCGCAAGGAATGGTGCATGCAAGGAGATGGCGCCCAACAGTCCCCCGGCCACGGGGCCTGCC
ACCATACCCACGCCGAAACAAGCGCTCATGAGCCCGAAGTGGCGAGCCCGATCTTCCCCATCGGTGATGT
CGGCGATATAGGCGCCAGCAACCGCACCTGTGGCGCCGGTGATGCCGGCCACGATGCGTCCGGCGTAGAG
GATCGAGATCGATCTCGATCCCGCGAAATTAATACGACTCACTATAGGGGAATTGTGAGCGGATAACAAT
TCCCCTCTAGAAATAATTTTGTTTAACTTTAAGAAGGAGATATACATATGGGCAGCAGCCATCATCATCA
TCATCACGGCAGCGGCCTGGTGCCGCGCGGCAGCGCTAGCATGTCGGACTCAGAAGTCAATCAAGAAGCT
AAGCCAGAGGTCAAGCCAGAAGTCAAGCCTGAGACTCACATCAATTTAAAGGTGTCCGATGGATCTTCAG
AGATCTTCTTCAAGATCAAAAAGACCACTCCTTTAAGAAGGCTGATGGAAGCGTTCGCTAAAAGACAGGG
TAAGGAAATGGACTCCTTAAGATTCTTGTACGACGGTATTAGAATTCAAGCTGATCAGACCCCTGAAGAT
TTGGACATGGAGGATAACGATATTATTGAGGCTCACAGAGAACAGATTGGTGGTGCTGGAGCGGCACGTA
GCCTGAGCCGCTTCCGTGGCTGCTTGGCTGGTGCTCTGTTAGGAGATTGCGTAGGGTCCTTTTACGAAGC
TCATGACACCGTCGATTTAACGAGCGTACTTCGTCACGTTCAAAGCCTGGAACCTGATCCCGGGACGCCT
GGTTCTGAGCGTACTGAAGCATTATATTACACCGACGATACTGCCATGGCCCGCGCCCTTGTTCAGTCTC
TTTTAGCTAAGGAGGCGTTCGACGAGGTGGACATGGCTCACCGTTTCGCGCAGGAATACAAGAAAGACCC
CGACCGTGGATACGGTGCAGGTGTAGTGACCGTATTTAAGAAACTTTTAAACCCGAAATGTCGTGACGTT
TTTGAACCAGCCCGTGCTCAATTCAATGGTAAAGGTTCGTATGGCAACGGTGGGGCTATGCGTGTCGCAG
GCATCTCACTGGCGTACTCTTCGGTTCAAGATGTCCAGAAGTTTGCCCGTTTATCAGCGCAATTGACACA
CGCTTCAAGCCTTGGGTACAACGGAGCCATCTTACAGGCACTTGCCGTACATTTAGCATTGCAGGGGGAG
TCAAGCTCAGAGCATTTCTTGAAACAACTGCTTGGCCACATGGAGGATTTGGAAGGAGATGCACAATCCG
TACTTGACGCCCGTGAACTGGGCATGGAAGAGCGTCCCTACTCTTCCCGCCTTAAGAAGATTGGAGAGTT
GCTGGATCAGGCTTCGGTCACTCGCGAGGAAGTTGTATCAGAATTGGGAAACGGGATCGCTGCGTTTGAG
TCTGTACCAACTGCCATCTACTGCTTTCTGCGCTGCATGGAACCGGACCCAGAGATCCCCTCTGCGTTCA
ACTCCCTGCAACGCACGCTGATCTATAGCATTTCACTGGGAGGCGATACCGATACTATTGCTACCATGGC
TGGTGCCATTGCTGGCGCCTATTATGGAATGGATCAAGTGCCGGAAAGCTGGCAGCAAAGCTGCGAGGGG
TATGAGGAGACTGACATTCTTGCGCAGTCCTTACACCGTGTTTTTCAAAAGTCCGCGCAGTCCTTACACC
GTGTTTTTCAAAAGTCCTACCCCTACGACGTGCCCGACTACGCCAGATCCTAAGAATTCGAGCTCCGTCG
ACAAGCTTGCGGCCGCACTCGAGCACCACCACCACCACCACTGAGATCCGGCTGCTAACAAAGCCCGAAA
GGAAGCTGAGTTGGCTGCTGCCACCGCTGAGCAATAACTAGCATAACCCCTTGGGGCCTCTAAACGGGTC
TTGAGGGGTTTTTTGCTGAAAGGAGGAACTATATCCGGATTGGCGAATGGG
[124 nt withheld, positions 4672-4795]
C
[91 nt withheld, positions 4797-4887]
A
[49 nt withheld, positions 4889-4937]
CCTTTGACGTTGGAGTCCACGTTCTTT
[37 nt withheld, positions 4965-5001]
ACCCTATCTCGGTCTATTCTTTTGATTTATAAGGGATTTTGCCGATTTCGGCCTATTGGTTAAAAAATGA
GCTGATTTAACAAAAATTTAACGCGAATTTTAACAAAATATTAACGCTTACAATTTAGGTGGCACTTTTC
GGGGAAATGTGCGCGGAACCCCTATTTGTTTATTTTTCTAAATACATTCAAATATGTATCCGCTCATGAA
TTAATTCTTAGAAAAACTCATCGAGCATCAAATGAAACTGCAATTTATTCATATCAGGATTATCAATACC
ATATTTTTGAAAAAGCCGTTTCTGTAATGAAGGAGAAAACTCACCGAGGCAGTTCCATAGGATGGCAAGA
TCCTGGTATCGGTCTGCGATTCCGACTCGTCCAACATCAATACAACCTATTAATTTCCCCTCGTCAAAAA
TAAGGTTATCAAGTGAGAAATCACCATGAGTGACGACTGAATCCGGTGAGAATGGCAAAAGTTTATGCAT
TTCTTTCCAGACTTGTTCAACAGGCCAGCCATTACGCTCGTCATCAAAATCACTCGCATCAACCAAACCG
TTATTCATTCGTGATTGCGCCTGAGCGAGACGAAATACGCGATCGCTGTTAAAAGGACAATTACAAACAG
GAATCGAATGCAACCGGCGCAGGAACACTGCCAGCGCATCAACAATATTTTCACCTGAATCAGGATATTC
TTCTAATACCTGGAATGCTGTTTTCCCGGGGATCGCAGTGGTGAGTAACCATGCATCATCAGGAGTACGG
ATAAAATGCTTGATGGTCGGAAGAGGCATAAATTCCGTCAGCCAGTTTAGTCTGACCATCTCATCTGTAA
CATCATTGGCAACGCTACCTTTGCCATGTTTCAGAAACAACTCTGGCGCATCGGGCTTCCCATACAATCG
ATAGATTGTCGCACCTGATTGCCCGACATTATCGCGAGCCCATTTATACCCATATAAATCAGCATCCATG
TTGGAATTTAATCGCGGCCTAGAGCAAGACGTTTCCCGTTGAATATGGCTCATAACACCCCTTGTATTAC
TGTTTATGTAAGCAGACAGTTTTATTGTTCATGACCAAAATCCCTTAACGTGAGTTTTCGTTCCACTGAG
CGTCAGACCCCGTAGAAAAGATCAAAGGATCTTCTTGAGATCCTTTTTTTCTGCGCGTAATCTGCTGCTT
GCAAACAAAAAAACCACCGCTACCAGCGGTGGTTTGTTTGCCGGATCAAGAGCTACCAACTCTTTTTCCG
AAGGTAACTGGCTTCAGCAGAGCGCAGATACCAAATACTGTCCTTCTAGTGTAGCCGTAGTTAGGCCACC
ACTTCAAGAACTCTGTAGCACCGCCTACATACCTCGCTCTGCTAATCCTGTTACCAGTGGCTGCTGCCAG
TGGCGATAAGTCGTGTCTTACCGGGTTGGACTCAAGACGATAGTTACCGGATAAGGCGCAGCGGTCGGGC
TGAACGGGGGGTTCGTGCACACAGCCCAGCTTGGAGCGAACGACCTACACCGAACTGAGATACCTACAGC
GTGAGCTATGAGAAAGCGCCACGCTTCCCGAAGGGAGAAAGGCGGACAGGTATCCGGTAAGCGGCAGGGT
CGGAACAGGAGAGCGCACGAGGGAGCTTCCAGGGGGAAACGCCTGGTATCTTTATAGTCCTGTCGGGTTT
CGCCACCTCTGACTTGAGCGTCGATTTTTGTGATGCTCGTCAGGGGGGCGGAGCCTATGGAAA
Features (pLannotate 1.2.2; 23 found; start..end, strand, type, name):
     48..181     +  rep_origin     RSF ori (fragment): Plasmids containing the RSF 1030 origin of replication can be propagated in E. coli cells that contain additional plasmids with compatible origins.
    186..325     -  misc_feature   bom: basis of mobility region from pBR322
    427..618     -  CDS            rop: Rop protein, which maintains plasmids at low copy number; rop
    635..1015    +  CDS            YPB1_ECOLX: Protein predicted: Swiss-Prot protein existence level 4. From Escherichia coli.
   1087..1378    -  CDS            TcR (fragment): tetracycline efflux protein; tet; confers resistance to tetracycline
   1393..1414    -  protein_bind   CAP binding site: CAP binding activates transcription in the presence of cAMP. E. coli catabolite activator protein
   1427..2509    -  CDS            lacI: lac repressor; lacI; The lac repressor binds to the lac operator to inhibit transcription in E. coli. This inhibition can be relieved by adding lactose or isopropyl-β-D-thiogalactopyranoside (IPTG).
   2510..2587    -  promoter       lacI promoter: lacI
   2595..2874    -  CDS            TcR (fragment): tetracycline efflux protein; tet; confers resistance to tetracycline
   2900..2918    +  promoter       T7 promoter: promoter for bacteriophage T7 RNA polymerase
   2919..2943    +  protein_bind   lac operator: The lac repressor binds to the lac operator to inhibit transcription in E. coli. This inhibition can be relieved by adding lactose or isopropyl-β-D-thiogalactopyranoside (IPTG). lac repressor encoded by lacI
   2958..2980    +  RBS            RBS: efficient ribosome binding site from bacteriophage T7 gene 10 (Olins and Rangwala, 1989)
   3000..3016    +  CDS            capTEV™ (fragment): composite tag for in vivo biotinylation, TEV protease cleavage, and 6xHis tagging
   3027..3044    +  CDS            thrombin site: thrombin recognition and cleavage site
   3051..3344    +  CDS            SUMO: cleavable ubiquitin-like protein tag; S. cerevisiae SMT3 (truncated)
   3348..4394    +  CDS            ADPRS: ADPRS_HUMAN - Also known as ADPRHL2, ARH3 From Homo sapiens (Human).
   4504..4521    +  CDS            9xHis (fragment): 9xHis affinity tag
   4531..4580    +  CDS            SET1 (fragment): solubility-enhancement tag derived from T7 phage gene 10B
   4588..4635    +  terminator     T7 terminator: transcription terminator for bacteriophage T7 RNA polymerase
   4672..5100    +  rep_origin     f1 ori (sequence partly withheld): f1 bacteriophage origin of replication; arrow indicates direction of (+) strand synthesis
   5153..5210    +  promoter       AmpR promoter (fragment): bla
   5219..6034    -  CDS            KanR: aminoglycoside phosphotransferase; aph(3')-Ia; confers resistance to kanamycin in bacteria or G418 (Geneticin®) in eukaryotes
   6156..6744    +  rep_origin     ori: high-copy-number ColE1/pMB1/pBR322/pUC origin of replication
