[The description below was written by a language model from this plasmid's Addgene catalogue record and pLannotate feature annotations shown in this document.]
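Description:
pET30-ARH3-His-Sumo-HA is a bacterial expression plasmid built on the pET30 backbone for producing human ARH3 (ADP-ribosylhydrolase 3, also known as ADPRHL2/ADPRS) in E. coli. It is selected with kanamycin through an aph(3')-Ia resistance gene and replicates from a ColE1/pBR322-type origin. The bom and rop elements typical of pBR322-derived pET vectors are present, along with an f1 origin. Short matches annotated as an RSF origin and as tetracycline-resistance fragments appear to be backbone remnants rather than functional parts. The record lists the copy number as unknown.

The expression cassette is a standard T7lac arrangement. A T7 promoter is followed by a lac operator and the phage T7 gene 10 ribosome binding site, with a T7 terminator downstream. A plasmid-borne lacI gene supplies repressor, so transcription stays off until IPTG induction in a host that provides T7 RNA polymerase. The open reading frame begins with a 6xHis tag (the annotation software picks this up as a fragment of a composite tag) and a thrombin cleavage site. Next comes yeast SMT3-derived SUMO fused directly to ARH3 residues 14–363, with the first 13 amino acids deleted. The catalogue entry also lists a C-terminal HA epitope. The feature table does not annotate it, although there is unannotated sequence after the ARH3 coding region. A further His-tag fragment from the backbone lies downstream, and the table does not show whether it is in frame.

This design supports nickel-affinity purification, and the SUMO moiety can aid solubility and be removed with a SUMO-specific protease. The HA tag allows immunodetection. The associated publication concerns DNA damage-induced chromatin ADP-ribosylation, which suggests the recombinant enzyme was made for biochemical studies in that area.
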