Addgene plasmid #111578: pET30-ARH3-His-Sumo-HA
Purpose: Expresses ARH3 (amino acids 14-363) in E. coli
Depositing lab: Thomas Muir. Depositing organization: Princeton University. Publication: Acetylation blocks DNA damage-induced chromatin ADP-ribosylation. Liszczak G, Diehl KL, Dann GP, Muir TW. Nat Chem Biol. 2018 Jul 16. pii: 10.1038/s41589-018-0097-1. doi: 10.1038/s41589-018-0097-1. PubMed 30013063.
Backbone
  Vector backbone: pET30
  Modifications to backbone: Tag insertions (see tags)
  Vector type: Bacterial Expression
Growth in bacteria
  Bacterial resistance: Kanamycin, 50 μg/mL
  Growth temperature: 37°C
  Growth strain: DH5alpha
  Copy number: Unknown
Gene/Insert
  Gene/Insert name: ARH3 (alt names: Poly(ADP-ribose) glycohydrolase ARH3; ADPRHL2)
  Species: H. sapiens (human)
  Insert size (bp): 1050
  Mutation: deleted amino acids 1-13
  Entrez Gene: ADPRS (a.k.a. ADPRHL2, ARH3, CONDSIAS)
  Promoter: T7
  Tag / fusion protein: 6xHis-Sumo (N terminal on backbone); HA (C terminal on backbone)
  Cloning method: Gibson Cloning
  Sequencing primers: 5′ T7; 3′ T7 terminator
Terms and licenses: Academic/Nonprofit Terms; Industry Terms: Not Available to Industry
How to cite: pET30-ARH3-His-Sumo-HA was a gift from Thomas Muir (Addgene plasmid # 111578 ; http://n2t.net/addgene:111578 ; RRID:Addgene_111578)
