>Addgene plasmid #111578 | pET30-ARH3-His-Sumo-HA | depositor partial sequence | sequence record 209564 | N-terminus (T7 primer)
GGAGATATACATATGGGCAGCAGCCATCNTNATNNTCATCACGGCAGCGGCCTGGTGCCGCGCGGCAGCG
CTAGCATGTCGGACTCAGAAGTCAATCAAGAAGCTAAGCCAGAGGTCAAGCCAGAAGTCAAGCCTGAGAC
TCACATCAATTTAAAGGTGTCCGATGGATCTTCAGAGATCTTCTTCAAGATCAAAAAGACCACTCCTTTA
AGAAGGCTGATGGAAGCGTTCGCTAAAAGACAGGGTAAGGAAATGGACTCCTTAAGATTCTTGTACGACG
GTATTAGAATTCAAGCTGATCAGACCCCTGAAGATTTGGACATGGAGGATAACGATATTATTGAGGCTCA
CAGAGAACAGATTGGTGGTGCTGGAGCGGCACGTAGCCTGAGCCGCTTCCGTGGCTGCTTGGCTGGTGCT
CTGTTAGGAGATTGCGTAGGGTCCTTTTACGAAGCTCATGACACCGTCGATTTAACGAGCGTACTTCGTC
ACGTTCAAAGCCTGGAACCTGATCCCGGGACGCCTGGTTCTGAGCGTACTGAAGCATTATATTACACCGA
CGATACTGCCATGGCCCGCGCCCTTGTTCAGTCTCTTTTAGCTAAGGAGGCGTTCGACGAGGTGGACATG
GCTCACCGTTTCGCGCAGGAATACAAGAAAGACCCCGACCGTGGATACGGTGCAGGTGTAGTGACCGTAT
TTAAGAAACTTTTAAACCCGAAATGTCGTGACGTTTTTGAACCAGCCCGTGCTCAATTCAATGGTAAAGG
TTCGTATGGCAACGGTGGGGCTATG
