>Addgene plasmid #111578 | pET30-ARH3-His-Sumo-HA | depositor partial sequence | sequence record 209565 | C-terminus (T7 terminator primer; this is reverse compliment of read)
CGTGTCGCAGGCATCTCACTGGCGTACTCTTCGGTTCAAGATGTCCAGAAGTTTGCCCGTTTATCAGCGC
AATTGACACACGCTTCAAGCCTTGGGTACAACGGAGCCATCTTACAGGCACTTGCCGTACATTTAGCATT
GCAGGGGGAGTCAAGCTCAGAGCATTTCTTGAAACAACTGCTTGGCCACATGGAGGATTTGGAAGGAGAT
GCACAATCCGTACTTGACGCCCGTGAACTGGGCATGGAAGAGCGTCCCTACTCTTCCCGCCTTAAGAAGA
TTGGAGAGTTGCTGGATCAGGCTTCGGTCACTCGCGAGGAAGTTGTATCAGAATTGGGAAACGGGATCGC
TGCGTTTGAGTCTGTACCAACTGCCATCTACTGCTTTCTGCGCTGCATGGAACCGGACCCAGAGATCCCC
TCTGCGTTCAACTCCCTGCAACGCACGCTGATCTATAGCATTTCACTGGGAGGCGATACCGATACTATTG
CTACCATGGCTGGTGCCATTGCTGGCGCCTATTATGGAATGGATCAAGTGCCGGAAAGCTGGCAGCAAAG
CTGCGAGGGGTATGAGGAGACTGACATTCTTGCGCAGTCCTTACACCGTGTTTTTCAAAAGTCCGCGCAG
TCCTTACACCGTGTTTTTCAAAAGTCCTACCCCTACGACGTGCCCGACTACGCCAGATCCTAAGAATTCG
AG
